Addgene plasmid #20063: pMSP1E2
Depositing lab: Stephen Sligar. Depositing organization: University of Illinois at Urbana-Champaign. Publication: Directed self-assembly of monodisperse phospholipid bilayer Nanodiscs with controlled size. Denisov IG, Grinkova YV, Lazarides AA, Sligar SG. J Am Chem Soc. 2004 Mar 24. 126(11):3477-87. 10.1021/ja0393574 PubMed 15025475.
Backbone
  Vector backbone: pET 28a
  Backbone manufacturer: Novagen
  Backbone size w/o insert (bp): 5300
  Vector type: Bacterial Expression
Growth in bacteria
  Bacterial resistance: Kanamycin, 50 μg/mL
  Growth temperature: 37°C
  Growth strain: DH5alpha
  Growth instructions: BL-21(DE3); high oxygenation level
  Copy number: Low Copy
Gene/Insert
  Gene/Insert name: MSP1E2 (alt names: membrane scaffold protein; APOA1)
  Species: synthetic gene
  Insert size (bp): 770
  Mutation: "extended" MSP1; contains repeats of helices 4 and 5
  Entrez Gene: APOA1 (a.k.a. AMYLD3, HPALP2, apo(a))
  Tag / fusion protein: 6-His (N terminal on insert)
  Cloning method: Restriction Enzyme; 5′ cloning site Nco I (not destroyed); 3′ cloning site Hind III (not destroyed)
  Sequencing primers: 5′ T7; 3′ T7 term
Terms and licenses: Academic/Nonprofit Terms; Industry Terms: Not Available to Industry
How to cite: pMSP1E2 was a gift from Stephen Sligar (Addgene plasmid # 20063 ; http://n2t.net/addgene:20063 ; RRID:Addgene_20063)
