[The description below was written by a language model from this plasmid's Addgene catalogue record and pLannotate feature annotations shown in this document.]
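Description:
pMSP1E2 is a bacterial expression plasmid built on the Novagen pET-28a backbone for producing a membrane scaffold protein in E. coli. It is propagated through a ColE1/pBR322-type origin; the retained rop gene and bom region fit the catalogue's low-copy designation. Selection is by kanamycin through the aph(3')-Ia resistance gene. An f1 phage origin is also present. The sequenced record is about 6.0 kb, in line with a roughly 5.3 kb backbone carrying a 770 bp insert.

The insert, cloned between NcoI and HindIII sites that both remain intact, is a synthetic gene encoding MSP1E2. This is an "extended" version of the apolipoprotein A-I-derived scaffold MSP1 in which helices 4 and 5 are repeated, and it carries an N-terminal 6xHis tag for metal-affinity purification. Expression is driven by the T7 promoter with an adjacent lac operator and the T7 gene 10 ribosome binding site, and it ends at the T7 terminator. The plasmid-borne lacI gene keeps the cassette repressed until induction with IPTG, in a host that supplies T7 RNA polymerase such as BL21(DE3).

The automated annotation recognises only part of the insert, as a fragment similar to APOA1. It also labels several short matches (a capTEV fragment at the N-terminal tag region, HIS3 promoter, downstream His and SET1 fragments, TcR fragments) that are most likely tag sequence, backbone remnants or chance hits rather than functional elements.

The associated publication concerns self-assembly of monodisperse phospholipid bilayer Nanodiscs of controlled size. This indicates that the purified protein is used as the belt that encircles a lipid bilayer disc, with the lengthened scaffold giving larger discs than the parent MSP1.
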