Features (pLannotate 1.2.2; 21 found; start..end, strand, type, name):
      5..144     -  misc_feature   bom: basis of mobility region from pBR322
    246..437     -  CDS            rop: Rop protein, which maintains plasmids at low copy number; rop
    454..834     +  CDS            YPB1_ECOLX: Protein predicted: Swiss-Prot protein existence level 4. From Escherichia coli.
    906..1197    -  CDS            TcR (fragment): tetracycline efflux protein; tet; confers resistance to tetracycline
   1212..1233    -  protein_bind   CAP binding site: CAP binding activates transcription in the presence of cAMP. E. coli catabolite activator protein
   1246..2328    -  CDS            lacI: lac repressor; lacI; The lac repressor binds to the lac operator to inhibit transcription in E. coli. This inhibition can be relieved by adding lactose or isopropyl-β-D-thiogalactopyranoside (IPTG).
   2329..2406    -  promoter       lacI promoter: lacI
   2414..2693    -  CDS            TcR (fragment): tetracycline efflux protein; tet; confers resistance to tetracycline
   2715..2733    +  promoter       T7 promoter: promoter for bacteriophage T7 RNA polymerase
   2734..2758    +  protein_bind   lac operator: The lac repressor binds to the lac operator to inhibit transcription in E. coli. This inhibition can be relieved by adding lactose or isopropyl-β-D-thiogalactopyranoside (IPTG). lac repressor encoded by lacI
   2773..2795    +  RBS            RBS: efficient ribosome binding site from bacteriophage T7 gene 10 (Olins and Rangwala, 1989)
   2808..2824    +  CDS            capTEV™ (fragment): composite tag for in vivo biotinylation, TEV protease cleavage, and 6xHis tagging
   2838..3098    +  CDS            APOA1 (fragment): APOA1_PIG - Experimental evidence at protein level: Swiss-Prot protein existence level 1. Participates in the reverse transport of cholesterol from tissues to the liver for excretion by promoting cholesterol efflux from tissues and by acting as a cofactor for the lecithin cholesterol acyltransferase (LCAT). As part of the SPAP complex, activates spermatozoa motility. From Sus scrofa (Pig).
   3540..3556    +  promoter       HIS3 promoter (fragment): S. cerevisiae HIS3
   3595..3612    +  CDS            9xHis (fragment): 9xHis affinity tag
   3622..3671    +  CDS            SET1 (fragment): solubility-enhancement tag derived from T7 phage gene 10B
   3679..3726    +  terminator     T7 terminator: transcription terminator for bacteriophage T7 RNA polymerase
   3763..4191    +  rep_origin     f1 ori (sequence partly withheld): f1 bacteriophage origin of replication; arrow indicates direction of (+) strand synthesis
   4244..4301    +  promoter       AmpR promoter (fragment): bla
   4310..5125    -  CDS            KanR: aminoglycoside phosphotransferase; aph(3')-Ia; confers resistance to kanamycin in bacteria or G418 (Geneticin®) in eukaryotes
   5247..5835    +  rep_origin     ori: high-copy-number ColE1/pMB1/pBR322/pUC origin of replication
>Addgene plasmid #20063 | pMSP1E2 | addgene full sequence | sequence record 142568 | Addgene NGS Result
AGCGCCTGATGCGGTATTTTCTCCTTACGCATCTGTGCGGTATTTCACACCGCAATGGTGCACTCTCAGT
ACAATCTGCTCTGATGCCGCATAGTTAAGCCAGTATACACTCCGCTATCGCTACGTGACTGGGTCATGGC
TGCGCCCCGACACCCGCCAACACCCGCTGACGCGCCCTGACGGGCTTGTCTGCTCCCGGCATCCGCTTAC
AGACAAGCTGTGACCGTCTCCGGGAGCTGCATGTGTCAGAGGTTTTCACCGTCATCACCGAAACGCGCGA
GGCAGCTGCGGTAAAGCTCATCAGCGTGGTCGTGAAGCGATTCACAGATGTCTGCCTGTTCATCCGCGTC
CAGCTCGTTGAGTTTCTCCAGAAGCGTTAATGTCTGGCTTCTGATAAAGCGGGCCATGTTAAGGGCGGTT
TTTTCCTGTTTGGTCACTGATGCCTCCGTGTAAGGGGGATTTCTGTTCATGGGGGTAATGATACCGATGA
AACGAGAGAGGATGCTCACGATACGGGTTACTGATGATGAACATGCCCGGTTACTGGAACGTTGTGAGGG
TAAACAACTGGCGGTATGGATGCGGCGGGACCAGAGAAAAATCACTCAGGGTCAATGCCAGCGCTTCGTT
AATACAGATGTAGGTGTTCCACAGGGTAGCCAGCAGCATCCTGCGATGCAGATCCGGAACATAATGGTGC
AGGGCGCTGACTTCCGCGTTTCCAGACTTTACGAAACACGGAAACCGAAGACCATTCATGTTGTTGCTCA
GGTCGCAGACGTTTTGCAGCAGCAGTCGCTTCACGTTCGCTCGCGTATCGGTGATTCATTCTGCTAACCA
GTAAGGCAACCCCGCCAGCCTATCCGGGTCCTCAACGACAGGAGCACGATCATGCGCACCCGTGGGGCCG
CCATGCCGGCGATAATGGCCTGCTTCTCGCCGAAACGTTTGGTGGCGGGACCAGTGACGAAGGCTTGAGC
GAGGGCGTGCAAGATTCCGAATACCGCAAGCGACAGGCCGATCATCGTCGCGCTCCAGCGAAAGCGGTCC
TCGCCGAAAATGACCCAGAGCGCTGCCGGCACCTGTCCTACGAGTTGCATGATAAAGAAGACAGTCATAA
GTGCGGCGACGATAGTCATGCCCCGCGCCCACCGGAAGGAGCTGACTGGGTTGAAGGCTCTCAAGGGCAT
CGGTCGAGATCCCGGTGCCTAATGAGTGAGCTAACTTACATTAATTGCGTTGCGCTCACTGCCCGCTTTC
CAGTCGGGAAACCTGTCGTGCCAGCTGCATTAATGAATCGGCCAACGCGCGGGGAGAGGCGGTTTGCGTA
TTGGGCGCCAGGGTGGTTTTTCTTTTCACCAGTGAGACGGGCAACAGCTGATTGCCCTTCACCGCCTGGC
CCTGAGAGAGTTGCAGCAAGCGGTCCACGCTGGTTTGCCCCAGCAGGCGAAAATCCTGTTTGATGGTGGT
TAACGGCGGGATATAACATGAGCTGTCTTCGGTATCGTCGTATCCCACTACCGAGATATCCGCACCAACG
CGCAGCCCGGACTCGGTAATGGCGCGCATTGCGCCCAGCGCCATCTGATCGTTGGCAACCAGCATCGCAG
TGGGAACGATGCCCTCATTCAGCATTTGCATGGTTTGTTGAAAACCGGACATGGCACTCCAGTCGCCTTC
CCGTTCCGCTATCGGCTGAATTTGATTGCGGGTGAGATATTTATGCCAGCCAGCCAGACGCAGACGCGCC
GAGACAGAACTTAATGGGCCCGCTAACAGCGCGATTTGCTGGTGACCCAATGCGACCAGATGCTCCACGC
CCAGTCGCGTACCGTCTTCATGGGAGAAAATAATACTGTTGATGGGTGTCTGGTCAGAGACATCAAGAAA
TAACGCCGGAACATTAGTGCAGGCAGCTTCCACAGCAATGGCATCCTGGTCATCCAGCGGATAGTTAATG
ATCAGCCCACTGACGCGTTGCGCGAGAAGATTGTGCACCGCCGCTTTACAGGCTTCGACGCCGCTTCGTT
CTACCATCGACACCACCACGCTGGCACCCAGTTGATCGGCGCGAGATTTAATCGCCGCGACAATTTGCGA
CGGCGCGTGCAGGGCCAGACTGGAGGTGGCAACGCCAATCAGCAACGACTGTTTGCCCGCCAGTTGTTGT
GCCACGCGGTTGGGAATGTAATTCAGCTCCGCCATCGCCGCTTCCACTTTTTCCCGCGTTTTCGCAGAAA
CGTGGCTGGCCTGGTTCACCACGCGGGAAACGGTCTGATAAGAGACACCGGCATACTCTGCGACATCGTA
TAACGTTACTGGTTTCACATTCACCACCCTGAATTGACTCTCTTCCGGGCGCTATCATGCCATACCGCGA
AAGGTTTTGCGCCATTCGATGGTGTCCGGGATCTCGACGCTCTCCCTTATGCGACTCCTGCATTAGGAAG
CAGCCCAGTAGTAGGTTGAGGCCGTTGAGCACCGCCGCCGCAAGGAATGGTGCATGCAAGGAGATGGCGC
CCAACAGTCCCCCGGCCACGGGGCCTGCCACCATACCCACGCCGAAACAAGCGCTCATGAGCCCGAAGTG
GCGAGCCCGATCTTCCCCATCGGTGATGTCGGCGATATAGGCGCCAGCAACCGCACCAGTGGCGCCGGTG
ATGCCGGCCACGATGCGTCCGGCGTAGAGGATCGAGATCTCGATCCCGCGAAATTAATACGACTCACTAT
AGGGGAATTGTGAGCGGATAACAATTCCCCTCTAGAAATAATTTTGTTTAACTTTAAGAAGGAGATATAC
CATGGGTCATCATCATCATCATCACATTGAGGGACGTCTGAAGCTGTTGGACAATTGGGACTCTGTTACG
TCTACCTTCAGTAAACTTCGCGAACAACTGGGCCCCGTGACGCAGGAATTCTGGGACAACCTGGAAAAAG
AAACCGAGGGACTGCGTCAGGAAATGTCCAAAGATTTAGAAGAGGTGAAGGCCAAGGTTCAGCCATATCT
CGATGACTTTCAGAAAAAATGGCAGGAAGAGATGGAATTATATCGTCAAAAGGTGGAACCGCTGCGTGCG
GAACTGCAAGAGGGGGCACGCCAAAAACTCCATGAGCTCCAAGAGAAGCTCAGCCCATATCTCGATGACT
TTCAGAAAAAATGGCAGGAAGAGATGGAATTATATCGTCAAAAGGTGGAACCGCTGCGTGCGGAACTGCA
AGAGGGGGCACGCCAAAAACTCCATGAGCTCCAAGAGAAGCTCAGCCCATTAGGCGAAGAAATGCGCGAT
CGCGCCCGTGCACATGTTGATGCACTCCGGACTCATTTGGCGCCGTATTCGGATGAACTTCGCCAGCGTT
TGGCCGCACGTCTCGAGGCGCTGAAAGAAAACGGGGGTGCCCGCTTGGCTGAGTACCACGCGAAAGCGAC
AGAACACCTGAGCACCTTGAGCGAAAAAGCGAAACCGGCGCTGGAAGATCTACGCCAGGGCTTATTGCCT
GTTCTTGAGAGCTTTAAAGTCAGTTTTCTGTCAGCTCTGGAAGAATATACTAAAAAGCTGAATACCCAGT
AATAAGCTTGCGGCCGCACTCGAGCACCACCACCACCACCACTGAGATCCGGCTGCTAACAAAGCCCGAA
AGGAAGCTGAGTTGGCTGCTGCCACCGCTGAGCAATAACTAGCATAACCCCTTGGGGCCTCTAAACGGGT
CTTGAGGGGTTTTTTGCTGAAAGGAGGAACTATATCCGGATTGGCGAATGGG
[124 nt withheld, positions 3763-3886]
C
[91 nt withheld, positions 3888-3978]
A
[49 nt withheld, positions 3980-4028]
CCTTTGACGTTGGAGTCCACGTTCTTT
[37 nt withheld, positions 4056-4092]
ACCCTATCTCGGTCTATTCTTTTGATTTATAAGGGATTTTGCCGATTTCGGCCTATTGGTTAAAAAATGA
GCTGATTTAACAAAAATTTAACGCGAATTTTAACAAAATATTAACGCTTACAATTTAGGTGGCACTTTTC
GGGGAGATGTGCGCGGAACCCCTATTTGTTTATTTTTCTAAATACATTCAAATATGTATCCGCTCATGAA
TTAATTCTTAGAAAAACTCATCGAGCATCAAATGAAACTGCAATTTATTCATATCAGGATTATCAATACC
ATATTTTTGAAAAAGCCGTTTCTGTAATGAAGGAGAAAACTCACCGAGGCAGTTCCATAGGATGGCAAGA
TCCTGGTATCGGTCTGCGATTCCGACTCGTCCAACATCAATACAACCTATTAATTTCCCCTCGTCAAAAA
TAAGGTTATCAAGTGAGAAATCACCATGAGTGACGACTGAATCCGGTGAGAATGGCAAAAGTTTATGCAT
TTCTTTCCAGACTTGTTCAACAGGCCAGCCATTACGCTCGTCATCAAAATCACTCGCATCAACCAAACCG
TTATTCATTCGTGATTGCGCCTGAGCGAGACGAAATACGCGATCGCTGTTAAAAGGACAATTACAAACAG
GAATCGAATGCAACCGGCGCAGGAACACTGCCAGCGCATCAACAATATTTTCACCTGAATCAGGATATTC
TTCTAATACCTGGAATGCTGTTTTCCCGGGGATCGCAGTGGTGAGTAACCATGCATCATCAGGAGTACGG
ATAAAATGCTTGATGGTCGGAAGAGGCATAAATTCCGTCAGCCAGTTTAGTCTGACCATCTCATCTGTAA
CATCATTGGCAACGCTACCTTTGCCATGTTTCAGAAACAACTCTGGCGCATCGGGCTTCCCATACAATCG
ATAGATTGTCGCACCTGATTGCCCGACATTATCGCGAGCCCATTTATACCCATATAAATCAGCATCCATG
TTGGAATTTAATCGCGGCCTAGAGCAAGACGTTTCCCGTTGAATATGGCTCATAACACCCCTTGTATTAC
TGTTTATGTAAGCAGACAGTTTTATTGTTCATGACCAAAATCCCTTAACGTGAGTTTTCGTTCCACTGAG
CGTCAGACCCCGTAGAAAAGATCAAAGGATCTTCTTGAAATCCTTTTTTTCTGCGCGTAATCTGCTGCTT
GCAAACAAAAAAACCACCGCTACCAGCGGTGGTTTGTTTGCCGGATCAAGAGCTACCAACTCTTTTTCCG
AAGGTAACTGGCTTCAGCAGAGCGCAGATACCAAATACTGTCCTTCTAGTGTAGCCGTAGTTAGGCCACC
ACTTCAAGAACTCTGTAGCACCGCCTACATACCTCGCTCTGCTAATCCTGTTACCAGTGGCTGCTGCCAG
TGGCGATAAGTCGTGTCTTACCGGGTTGGACTCAAGACGATAGTTACCGGATAAGGCGCAGCGGTCGGGC
TGAACGGGGGGTTCGTGCACACAGCCCAGCTTGGAGCGAACGACCTACACCGAACTGAGATACCTACAGC
GTGAGCTATGAGAAAGCGCCACGCTTCCCGAAGGGAGAAAGGCGGACAGGTATCCGGTAAGCGGCAGGGT
CGGAACAGGAGAGCGCACGAGGGAGCTTCCAGGGGGAAACGCCTGGTATCTTTATAGTCCTGTCGGGTTT
CGCCACCTCTGACTTGAGCGTCGATTTTTGTGATGCTCGTCAGGGGGGCGGAGCCTATGGAAAAACGCCA
GCAACGCGGCCTTTTTACGGTTCCTGGCCTTTTGCTGGCCTTTTGCTCACATGTTCTTTCCTGCGTTATC
CCCTGATTCTGTGGATAACCGTATTACCGCCTTTGAGTGAGCTGATACCGCTCGCCGCAGCCGAACGACC
GAGCGCAGCGAGTCAGTGAGCGAGGAAGCGGAAG
